Addgene plasmid #12176: cyclin B1 myc tag
Depositing lab: Marc Kirschner. Depositing organization: Harvard Medical School.
Backbone
  Vector backbone: pCS2+
  Backbone size w/o insert (bp): 4095
  Vector type: Mammalian Expression
Growth in bacteria
  Bacterial resistance: Ampicillin, 100 μg/mL
  Growth temperature: 37°C
  Growth strain: DH5alpha
  Copy number: High Copy
Gene/Insert
  Gene/Insert name: cyclin B1
  Species: X. laevis (frog)
  Entrez Gene: ccnb1 (a.k.a. XELAEV_18023131mg)
  Tag / fusion protein: myc (N terminal on insert)
  Cloning method: Restriction Enzyme
  Sequencing primers: 5′ SP6; 3′ T3
Terms and licenses: Academic/Nonprofit Terms; Industry Terms: Not Available to Industry
How to cite: cyclin B1 myc tag was a gift from Marc Kirschner (Addgene plasmid # 12176 ; http://n2t.net/addgene:12176 ; RRID:Addgene_12176)
