[The description below was written by a language model from this plasmid's Addgene catalogue record.]
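Description:
Cyclin B1 myc tag is a mammalian expression plasmid built on the pCS2+ backbone (about 4.1 kb without the insert) that carries the Xenopus laevis cyclin B1 coding sequence (ccnb1) fused to a myc epitope tag at its N terminus. It is maintained in E. coli as a high-copy plasmid under ampicillin selection. The insert was introduced by restriction enzyme cloning, but the record does not give the sites used or the insert size, and no feature table is available to confirm individual elements.

The record does not explicitly state the promoter. pCS2+ vectors are generally known as multipurpose expression plasmids in which a strong CMV-derived promoter drives expression in vertebrate cells and an SV40 polyadenylation signal lies downstream. An SP6 promoter upstream of the cloning site also allows in vitro transcription of capped mRNA. The listing of SP6 and T3 as the 5′ and 3′ sequencing primers is consistent with these phage promoter sites flanking the insert. This design makes such constructs suitable both for transfection into cultured cells and for producing synthetic mRNA or in vitro translated protein, for example for injection into frog embryos or addition to egg extracts.

Cyclin B1 is the mitotic cyclin that partners with Cdk1 and is degraded at the end of mitosis. The myc tag lets the expressed protein be detected or immunoprecipitated with anti-myc antibodies and distinguished from the endogenous protein. The record does not state a specific intended application, but a tagged frog cyclin B1 of this kind is a natural tool for cell cycle and protein degradation studies.
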