>Addgene plasmid #12176 | cyclin B1 myc tag | addgene partial sequence | sequence record 18737 | SP6 5'-ATTTAGGTGACACTATAG-3'
TGAAGAGGACTTGAATGAAATGGAGCAAAAGCTCATTTCTGAAGAGGACTTGAATGAAATGGAGCAAAAG
CTCATTTCTGAAGAGGACTTGAATGAAATGGAGCAAAAGCTCATTTCTGAAGAGGACTTGAATGAAATGG
AGCAAAAGCTCATTTCTGAAGAGGACTTGAATGAAATGGAGAGCTTGGGCGACCTCACCATGGAGCAAAA
GCTCATTTCTGAAGAGGACTTGAATTCGATGTCGCTACGAGTCACCAGAAACATGCTGGCAAATGCAGAA
AACAATGTGAAAACCACTTTGGCTGGAAAGAGGGTTGTTGCTACCAAACCAGGGTTGAGACCTCGTACAG
CCTTGGGAGACATTGGAAACAAGGCAGAGGTGAAAGTGCCAACAAAAAAGGAATTAAAGCCAGCAGTAAA
AGCTGCCAAGAAGGCAAAACCTGTTGACAAATTGTTGGAGCCTCTTAAAGTGATAGAAGAGAATGTTTGC
CCTAAACCTGCTCAGGTTGAACCCAGCTCACCAAGCCCAATGGAAACATCTGGTTGCCTCCCTGATGAGC
TCTGCCAGGCTTTCTCTGATGTCCTCATTCACGTTAAAGATGTTGATGCTGATGATGATGGCAACCCAAT
GCTGTGCAGTGAATATGTCAAGGACATTTATGCTTACCTGAGGAGCCTTGAGGATGCACAAGCAGTCAGA
CAAAACT
